Addgene plasmid #153721: pGBW-m4252785
Purpose: Mammalian expression plasmid for SARS-CoV-2 E (envelope)
Depositing lab: Ginkgo Bioworks & Benjie Chen. Depositing organization: Ginkgo Bioworks.
Backbone
  Vector backbone: pTwist_CMV_Puro_6 with AarI site removed
  Backbone size w/o insert (bp): 6080
  Vector type: Mammalian Expression
  Selectable markers: Puromycin
Growth in bacteria
  Bacterial resistance: Ampicillin, 100 μg/mL
  Growth temperature: 37°C
  Growth strain: DH5alpha
  Copy number: High Copy
Gene/Insert
  Gene/Insert name: SARS-CoV-2 E (envelope) (alt names: envelope protein; E protein)
  Species: Severe acute respiratory syndrome coronavirus 2
  Insert size (bp): 221
  Mutation: wt
  Entrez Gene: E (a.k.a. GU280_gp04)
  Promoter: CMV
  Tag / fusion protein: Cleavable TEV;3xFlag (C terminal on backbone)
  Cloning method: Unknown
Resource information
  A portion of this plasmid was derived from a plasmid made by: GinkgoBioworks
Depositor comments: NCBI reference sequence: 43740570
How to cite: pGBW-m4252785 was a gift from Ginkgo Bioworks & Benjie Chen (Addgene plasmid # 153721 ; http://n2t.net/addgene:153721 ; RRID:Addgene_153721)
