[The description below was written by a language model from this plasmid's Addgene catalogue record and pLannotate feature annotations shown in this document.]
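Description:
pGBW-m4252785 is a mammalian expression plasmid for the wild-type envelope (E) protein of SARS-CoV-2, built on a pTwist_CMV_Puro_6 backbone from which an AarI site was removed. It is propagated in E. coli as a high-copy plasmid through a ColE1/pUC-type origin and selected with ampicillin via the β-lactamase gene. For selection in mammalian cells it carries a separate puromycin N-acetyltransferase cassette, which the annotation places downstream of a human ubiquitin C promoter and upstream of a synthetic polyadenylation signal. The sequenced record is about 6.4 kb.

The short E coding sequence sits downstream of the human cytomegalovirus immediate-early enhancer and promoter elements, giving strong constitutive expression in transfected cells. According to the catalogue entry, the backbone supplies a C-terminal TEV protease cleavage site followed by a 3xFLAG epitope. The automated annotation picks up only a FLAG fragment shortly after the E reading frame, which is consistent with this but does not explicitly mark the TEV site. An SV40 polyadenylation signal region follows the tagged insert. The expression unit is bracketed by bacterial and phage terminators (rrnG, T7) and by 5' and 3' β-globin insulator elements, which help isolate it from transcriptional read-through and from neighbouring regulatory sequences.

E is a small viroporin involved in virion morphogenesis and assembly. The tagged construct lends itself to detection of the protein with anti-FLAG reagents, to affinity purification with optional tag removal by TEV protease, and to studies of localization or host interactions, with puromycin available to enrich for or stably select expressing cells. The record itself states only that the plasmid is for mammalian expression of E.
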