Features (pLannotate 1.2.2; 20 found; start..end, strand, type, name):
    426..1023    +  CDS            PuroR (fragment): puromycin N-acetyltransferase; pac from Streptomyces; confers resistance to puromycin
   1052..1100    +  polyA_signal   poly(A) signal: synthetic polyadenylation signal
   1366..2226    +  CDS            AmpR: β-lactamase; bla; confers resistance to ampicillin, carbenicillin, and related antibiotics
   2239..2375    +  terminator     rrnG terminator: transcription terminator from the E. coli ribosomal RNA rrnG operon (Albrechtsen et al., 1991)
   2527..2598    +  misc_feature   5' β-globin insulator: insulator upstream of the human β-globin locus (Farrell et al., 2002)
   2603..2649    -  terminator     T7 terminator: transcription terminator for bacteriophage T7 RNA polymerase
   2667..2715    -  polyA_signal   poly(A) signal: synthetic polyadenylation signal
   2796..3099    +  enhancer       CMV enhancer: human cytomegalovirus immediate early enhancer
   3172..3189    -  promoter       CMV promoter (fragment): human cytomegalovirus (CMV) immediate early promoter
   3252..3303    +  promoter       CMVd2 promoter: truncated human cytomegalovirus (CMV) immediate early promoter that yields moderately reduced expression relative to the full-length promoter
   3378..3602    +  CDS            E: VEMP_SARS2 - Experimental evidence at protein level: Swiss-Prot protein existence level 1. Plays a central role in virus morphogenesis and assembly. Acts as a viroporin and self-assembles in host membranes forming pentameric protein-lipid pores that allow ion transport. Also plays a role in the induction of apoptosis (By similarity). Regulates the localization of S protein at cis-Golgi, the place of virus budding (PubMed:33229438). May act by slowing down the cell secretory pathway (PubMed:33229438). May interfere with tight-junction stability by interacting with host MPP5. This would result i
   3669..3691    +  CDS            FLAG (fragment): FLAG® epitope tag, followed by an enterokinase cleavage site
   3745..3866    -  polyA_signal   SV40 poly(A) signal: SV40 polyadenylation signal
   3889..3958    -  CDS            large T antigen (fragment): large T antigen from SV40 (simian virus 40)
   3981..4027    +  terminator     T7 terminator: transcription terminator for bacteriophage T7 RNA polymerase
   4057..4193    +  terminator     rrnG terminator: transcription terminator from the E. coli ribosomal RNA rrnG operon (Albrechtsen et al., 1991)
   4238..4309    +  misc_feature   3' β-globin insulator: insulator downstream of the human β-globin locus (Farrell et al., 2002)
   4535..5123    -  rep_origin     ori: high-copy-number ColE1/pMB1/pBR322/pUC origin of replication
   5295..5359    -  CDS            bla(M) (fragment): β-lactamase lacking the signal sequence; bla(M); allows cytosolic expression of β-lactamase
   5623..422     +  promoter       UbC promoter (across the origin): human ubiquitin C promoter
>Addgene plasmid #153721 | pGBW-m4252785 | addgene full sequence | sequence record 307376 | Addgene NGS Result
CCGTTGGGCAGTGCACCCGTACCTTTGGGAGCGCGCGCCCTCGTCGTGTCGTGACGTCACCCGTTCTGTT
GGCTTATAATGCAGGGTGGGGCCACCAGCCGGTAGGTGTGCGGTAGGCTTTTCTCCGTCGCAGGACGCAG
GGTTCGGGCCTAGGGTAGGCTCTCCTGAATCGACAGGCGCCGGACCTCTGGTGAGGGGAGGGATAAGTGA
GGCGTCAGTTTCTTTGGTCGGTTTTATGTACCTATCTTCTTAAGTAGCTGAAGCTCCGGTTTTGAACTAT
GCGCTCGGGGTTGGCGAGTGTGTTTTGTGAAGTTTTTTAGGCACCTTTTGAAATGTAATCATTTGGGTCA
ATATGTAATTTTCAGTGTTAGACTTGTAAATTGTCCGCTAAATTCTGGCCGTTTTTGGCTTTTTTGTTAG
ACAACATGACCGAGTACAAGCCCACGGTGCGCCTCGCCACCCGCGACGACGTCCCCAGGGCCGTACGCAC
CCTCGCCGCCGCGTTCGCCGACTACCCCGCCACGCGCCACACCGTCGATCCGGACCGCCACATCGAGCGG
GTCACCGAGCTGCAAGAACTCTTCCTCACGCGCGTCGGGCTCGACATCGGCAAGGTGTGGGTCGCGGACG
ACGGCGCCGCGGTGGCGGTCTGGACCACGCCGGAGAGCGTCGAAGCGGGGGCGGTGTTCGCCGAGATCGG
CCCGCGCATGGCCGAGTTGAGCGGTTCCCGGCTGGCCGCGCAGCAACAGATGGAGGGCCTCCTGGCGCCG
CACCGGCCCAAGGAGCCCGCGTGGTTCCTGGCCACCGTCGGCGTCTCGCCCGACCACCAGGGCAAGGGTC
TGGGCAGCGCCGTCGTGCTCCCCGGAGTGGAGGCCGCCGAGCGCGCCGGGGTGCCCGCCTTCCTGGAGAC
CTCCGCGCCCCGCAACCTCCCCTTCTACGAGCGGCTCGGCTTCACCGTCACCGCCGACGTCGAGGTGCCC
GAAGGACCGCGCACCTGGTGCATGACCCGCAAGCCCGGTGCCTAGGCTAGTATGTAAGCCTAGTCTTAGA
TAATAAAATCGCTATCCATCGAAGATGGATGTGTGTTGGTTTTTTGTGTGTGTAACGCTAGGCGCGCCTG
GTGTACCGAGAACGATCCTCTCAGTGCGAGTCTCGACGATCCATATCGTTGCTTGGCAGTCAGCCAGTCG
GAATCCAGCTTGGGACCCAGGAAGTCCAATCGTCAGATATTGTACTCAAGCCTGGTCACGGCAGCGTACC
GATCTGTTTAAACCTAGATATTGATAGTCTGATCGGTCAACGTATAATCGAGTCCTAGCTTTTGCAAACA
TCTATCAAGAGACAGGATCAGCAGGAGGCTTTCGCATGAGTATTCAACATTTCCGTGTCGCCCTTATTCC
CTTTTTTGCGGCATTTTGCCTTCCTGTTTTTGCTCACCCAGAAACGCTGGTGAAAGTAAAAGATGCTGAA
GATCAGTTGGGTGCGCGAGTGGGTTACATCGAACTGGATCTCAACAGCGGTAAGATCCTTGAGAGTTTTC
GCCCCGAAGAACGCTTTCCAATGATGAGCACTTTTAAAGTTCTGCTATGTGGCGCGGTATTATCCCGTAT
TGACGCCGGGCAAGAGCAACTCGGTCGCCGCATACACTATTCTCAGAATGACTTGGTTGAGTATTCACCA
GTCACAGAAAAGCATCTTACGGATGGCATGACAGTAAGAGAATTATGCAGTGCTGCCATAACCATGAGTG
ATAACACTGCGGCCAACTTACTTCTGACAACGATTGGAGGACCGAAGGAGCTAACCGCTTTTTTGCACAA
CATGGGGGATCATGTAACTCGCCTTGATCGTTGGGAACCGGAGCTGAATGAAGCCATACCAAACGACGAG
CGTGACACCACGATGCCTGTAGCAATGGCAACAACCTTGCGTAAACTATTAACTGGCGAACTACTTACTC
TAGCTTCCCGGCAACAGTTGATAGACTGGATGGAGGCGGATAAAGTTGCAGGACCACTTCTGCGCTCGGC
CCTTCCGGCTGGCTGGTTTATTGCTGATAAATCTGGAGCCGGTGAGCGTGGGTCTCGCGGTATCATTGCA
GCACTGGGGCCAGATGGTAAGCCCTCCCGTATCGTAGTTATCTACACGACGGGGAGTCAGGCAACTATGG
ATGAACGAAATAGACAGATCGCTGAGATAGGTGCCTCACTGATTAAGCATTGGTAACCGATTCTAGGTGC
ATTGGCGCAGAAAAAAATGCCTGATGCGACGCTGCGCGTCTTATACTCCCACATATGCCAGATTCAGCAA
CGGATACGGCTTCCCCAACTTGCCCACTTCCATACGTGTCCTCCTTACCAGAAATTTATCCTTAAGATCC
CGAATCGTTTAAACTCGACTCTGGCTCTATCGAATCTCCGTCGTTTCGAGCTTACGCGAACAGCCGTGGC
GCTCATTTGCTCGTCGGGCATCGAATCTCGTCAGCTATCGTCAGCTTACCTTTTTGGCAGCGATCGCGGC
TCCCGACATCTTGGACCATTAGCTCCACAGGTATCTTCTTCCCTCTAGTGGTCATAACAGCAGCTTCAGC
TACCTCTCAATTCAAAAAACCCCTCAAGACCCGTTTAGAGGCCCCAAGGGGTTATGCTATCAATCGTTGC
GTTACACACACAAAAAACCAACACACATCCATCTTCGATGGATAGCGATTTTATTATCTAACTGCTGATC
GAGTGTAGCCAGATCTAGTAATCAATTACGGGGTCATTAGTTCATAGCCCATATATGGAGTTCCGCGTTA
CATAACTTACGGTAAATGGCCCGCCTGGCTGACCGCCCAACGACCCCCGCCCATTGACGTCAATAATGAC
GTATGTTCCCATAGTAACGCCAATAGGGACTTTCCATTGACGTCAATGGGTGGAGTATTTACGGTAAACT
GCCCACTTGGCAGTACATCAAGTGTATCATATGCCAAGTACGCCCCCTATTGACGTCAATGACGGTAAAT
GGCCCGCCTGGCATTATGCCCAGTACATGACCTTATGGGACTTTCCTACTTGGCAGTACATCTACGTATT
AGTCATCGCTATTACCATGCTGATGCGGTTTTGGCAGTACATCAATGGGCGTGGATAGCGGTTTGACTCA
CGGGGATTTCCAAGTCTCCACCCCATTGACGTCAATGGGAGTTTGTTTTGGCACCAAAATCAACGGGACT
TTCCAAAATGTCGTAACAACTCCGCCCCATTGACGCAAATGGGCGGTAGGCGTGTACGGTGGGAGGTCTA
TATAAGCAGAGCTGGTTTAGTGAACCGTCAGATCAGATCTTTGTCGATCCTACCATCCACTCGACACACC
CGCCAGCGGCCGCCACCATGTACTCATTCGTTTCGGAAGAGACAGGTACGTTAATAGTTAATAGCGTACT
TCTTTTTCTTGCTTTCGTGGTATTCTTGCTAGTTACACTAGCCATCCTTACTGCGCTTCGATTGTGTGCG
TACTGCTGCAATATTGTTAACGTGAGTCTTGTAAAACCTTCTTTTTACGTTTACTCTCGTGTTAAAAATC
TGAATTCTTCTAGAGTTCCTGATCTTCTGGTCGAAAACCTTTACTTTCAGTCGATGGATTATAAGGACCA
CGATGGAGACTACAAAGATCATGACATTGATTACAAGGACGACGATGACAAATAAGCTAGCTTGACTGAC
TGAGATACAGCGTACCTTCAGCTCACAGACATGATAAGATACATTGATGAGTTTGGACAAACCACAACTA
GAATGCAGTGAAAAAAATGCTTTATTTGTGAAATTTGTGATGCTATTGCTTTATTTGTAACCATTATAAG
CTGCAATAAACAAGTTAACAACAACAATTGCATTCATTTTATGTTTCAGGTTCAGGGGGAGGTGTGGGAG
GTTTTTTAAAGCAAGTAAAACCTCTACAAATGTGGTATTGGCCCATCTCTATCGGTATCGTAGCATAACC
CCTTGGGGCCTCTAAACGGGTCTTGAGGGGTTTTTTGTGCCCCTCGGGCCGGATTGCTATCTACCGGCAT
TGGCGCAGAAAAAAATGCCTGATGCGACGCTGCGCGTCTTATACTCCCACATATGCCAGATTCAGCAACG
GATACGGCTTCCCCAACTTGCCCACTTCCATACGTGTCCTCCTTACCAGAAATTTATCCTTAAGGTCGTC
AGCTATCCTGCAGGCGATCTCTCGATTTCGATCAAGACATTCCTTTAATGGTCTTTTCTGGACACCACTA
GGGGTCAGAAGTAGTTCATCAAACTTTCTTCCCTCCCTAATCTCATTGGTTACCTTGGGCTATCGAAACT
TAATTAACCAGTCAAGTCAGCTACTTGGCGAGATCGACTTGTCTGGGTTTCGACTACGCTCAGAATTGCG
TCAGTCAAGTTCGATCTGGTCCTTGCTATTGCACCCGTTCTCCGATTACGAGTTTCATTTAAATCATGTG
AGCAAAAGGCCAGCAAAAGGCCAGGAACCGTAAAAAGGCCGCGTTGCTGGCGTTTTTCCATAGGCTCCGC
CCCCCTGACGAGCATCACAAAAATCGACGCTCAAGTCAGAGGTGGCGAAACCCGACAGGACTATAAAGAT
ACCAGGCGTTTCCCCCTGGAAGCTCCCTCGTGCGCTCTCCTGTTCCGACCCTGCCGCTTACCGGATACCT
GTCCGCCTTTCTCCCTTCGGGAAGCGTGGCGCTTTCTCATAGCTCACGCTGTAGGTATCTCAGTTCGGTG
TAGGTCGTTCGCTCCAAGCTGGGCTGTGTGCACGAACCCCCCGTTCAGCCCGACCGCTGCGCCTTATCCG
GTAACTATCGTCTTGAGTCCAACCCGGTAAGACACGACTTATCGCCACTGGCAGCAGCCACTGGTAACAG
GATTAGCAGAGCGAGGTATGTAGGCGGTGCTACAGAGTTCTTGAAGTGGTGGCCTAACTACGGCTACACT
AGAAGAACAGTATTTGGTATCTGCGCTCTGCTGAAGCCAGTTACCTTCGGAAAAAGAGTTGGTAGCTCTT
GATCCGGCAAACAAACCACCGCTGGTAGCGGTGGTTTTTTTGTTTGCAAGCAGCAGATTACGCGCAGAAA
AAAAGGATCTCAAGAAGATCCTTTGATCTTTTCTACGGGGTCTGACGCTCAGTGGAACGAAAACTCACGT
TAAGGGATTTTGGTCATGAGATTATCAAAAAGGATCTTCACCTAGATCCTTTTAAATTAAAAATGAAGTT
TTAAATCAATCTAAAGTATATATGAGTAAACTTGGTCTGACAGTTACCAATGCTTAATCAGTGAGGCACC
TATCTCAGCGATCTGTCTATTTCGTTCATCCATAGTTGCATTTAAATTTCCGAACTCTCCAAGGCCCTCG
TCGGAAAATCTTCAAACCTTTCGTCCGATCCATCTTGCAGGCTACCTCTCGAACGAACTATCGCAAGTCT
CTTGGCCGGCCTTGCGCCTTGGCTATTGCTTGGCAGCGCCTATCGCCAGGTATTACTCCAATCCCGAATA
TCCGAGATCGGGATCACCCGAGAGAAGTTCAACCTACATCCTCAATCCCGATCTATCCGAGATCCGAGGA
ATATCGAAATCGGGGCGCGCCTGGCCTCCGCGCCGGGTTTTGGCGCCTCCCGCGGGCGCCCCCCTCGTCA
CGGCGAGCGCTGCCACGTCAGACGAAGGGCGCAGGAGCGTCCTGATCCTTCCGCCCGGACGCTCAGGACA
GCGGCCCGCTGCTCATAAGACTCGGCCTTAGAACCCCAGTATCAGCAGAAGGACATTTTAGGACGGGACT
TGGGTGACTCTAGGGCACTGGTTTTCTTTCCAGAGAGCGGAACAGGCGAGGAAAAGTAGTCCCTTCTCGG
CGATTCTGCGGAGGGATCTCCGTGGGGCGGTGAACGCCGATGATTATATAAGGACGCGCCGGGTGTGGCA
CAGCTAGTTCCGTCGCAGCCGGGATTTGGGTCGCGGTTCTTGTTTGTGGATCGCTGTGATCGTCACTTGG
TGAGTAGCGGGCTGCTGGGCTGGCCGGGGCTTTCGTGGCCGCCGGGCCGCTCGGTGGGACGGAAGCGTGT
GGAGAGACCGCCAAGGGCTGTAGTCTGGGTCCGCGAGCAAGGTTGCCCTGAACTGGGGGTTGGGGGGAGC
GCAGCAAAATGGCGGCTGTTCCCGAGTCTTGAATGGAAGACGCTTGTGAGGCGGGCTGTGAGGTCGTTGA
AACAAGGTGGGGGGCATGGTGGGCGGCAAGAACCCAAGGTCTTGAGCCCTTCGCTAATGCGGGAAAGCTC
TTATTCGGGTGAGATGGGCTGGGCACCATCTGGGGACCCTGACGTGAAGTTTGTCACTGACTGGAGAACT
CGGTTTGTCGTCTGTTGCGGGGGCGGCAGTTATGGCGGTG
